LOCUS       Exported 3135 bp ds-DNA circular SYN 12-MAY-2021
DEFINITION  Gateway-compatible Entry vector, with insert of NSP9 gene's CDS from
            SARS-CoV-2 isolate Wuhan-Hu-1.
ACCESSION   .
VERSION     .
KEYWORDS    pDONR223 SARS-CoV-2 NSP9
SOURCE      synthetic DNA construct
  ORGANISM  synthetic DNA construct
REFERENCE   1 (bases 1 to 3135)
  AUTHORS   Kim DK, Knapp JJ, Kuang D, Chawla A, Cassonnet P, Lee H,
            Sheykhkarimli D, Samavarchi-Tehrani P, Abdouni H, Rayhan A, Li R,
            Pogoutse O, Coyaud E, van der Werf S, Demeret C, Gingras AC, Taipale
            M, Raught B, Jacob Y, Roth FP
  TITLE     A Comprehensive, Flexible Collection of SARS-CoV-2 Coding Regions.
  JOURNAL   G3 (Bethesda). 2020 Aug 6. pii: g3.120.401554. doi:
            10.1534/g3.120.401554.
  PUBMED    32763951
REFERENCE   2 (bases 1 to 3135)
  AUTHORS   .
  TITLE     Direct Submission
  JOURNAL   Exported May 12, 2021 from SnapGene Server 1.1.58
            http://www.snapgene.com
FEATURES             Location/Qualifiers
     source          1..3135
                     /organism="synthetic DNA construct"
                     /mol_type="other DNA"
     primer_bind     100..117
                     /label=L4440
                     /note="L4440 vector, forward primer"
     terminator      276..303
                     /label=rrnB T2 terminator
                     /note="transcription terminator T2 from the E. coli rrnB
                     gene"
     terminator      395..481
                     /gene="Escherichia coli rrnB"
                     /label=rrnB T1 terminator
                     /note="transcription terminator T1 from the E. coli rrnB
                     gene"
     primer_bind     530..552
                     /label=M13/pUC Forward
                     /note="In lacZ gene"
     primer_bind     544..561
                     /label=M13 Forward
                     /note="In lacZ gene. Also called M13-F20 or M13 (-21)
                     Forward"
     primer_bind     545..561
                     /label=M13 fwd
                     /note="common sequencing primer, one of multiple similar
                     variants"
     protein_bind    577..676
                     /gene="mutant version of attL"
                     /label=attL1
                     /bound_moiety="LR Clonase(TM)"
                     /note="recombination site for the Gateway(R) LR reaction"
     protein_bind    complement(1022..1121)
                     /gene="mutant version of attL"
                     /label=attL2
                     /bound_moiety="LR Clonase(TM)"
                     /note="recombination site for the Gateway(R) LR reaction"
     primer_bind     complement(1138..1157)
                     /label=T7
                     /note="T7 promoter, forward primer"
     promoter        complement(1139..1157)
                     /label=T7 promoter
                     /note="promoter for bacteriophage T7 RNA polymerase"
     primer_bind     complement(1162..1178)
                     /label=M13 rev
                     /note="common sequencing primer, one of multiple similar
                     variants"
     primer_bind     complement(1162..1178)
                     /label=M13 Reverse
                     /note="In lacZ gene. Also called M13-rev"
     CDS             1609..2400
                     /codon_start=1
                     /gene="aadA"
                     /product="aminoglycoside adenylyltransferase (Murphy,
                     1985)"
                     /label=SmR
                     /note="confers resistance to spectinomycin and
                     streptomycin"
                     /translation="MREAVIAEVSTQLSEVVGVIERHLEPTLLAVHLYGSAVDGGLKPH
                     SDIDLLVTVTVRLDETTRRALINDLLETSASPGESEILRAVEVTIVVHDDIIPWRYPAK
                     RELQFGEWQRNDILAGIFEPATIDIDLAILLTKAREHSVALVGPAAEELFDPVPEQDLF
                     EALNETLTLWNSPPDWAGDERNVVLTLSRIWYSAVTGKIAPKDVAADWAMERLPAQYQP
                     VILEARQAYLGQEEDRLASRADQLEEFVHYVKGEITKVVGK"
     rep_origin      2493..3081
                     /direction=RIGHT
                     /label=ori
                     /note="high-copy-number ColE1/pMB1/pBR322/pUC origin of
                     replication"
     primer_bind     2982..3001
                     /label=pBR322ori-F
                     /note="pBR322 origin, forward primer"
ORIGIN
        1 cacatgttct ttcctgcgtt atcccctgat tctgtggata accgtattac cgcctttgag
       61 tgagctgata ccgctcgccg cagccgaacg accgagcgca gcgagtcagt gagcgaggaa
      121 gcggaagagc gcccaatacg caaaccgcct ctccccgcgc gttggccgat tcattaatgc
      181 agctggcacg acaggtttcc cgactggaaa gcgggcagtg agcgcaacgc aattaatacg
      241 cgtaccgcta gccaggaaga gtttgtagaa acgcaaaaag gccatccgtc aggatggcct
      301 tctgcttagt ttgatgcctg gcagtttatg gcgggcgtcc tgcccgccac cctccgggcc
      361 gttgcttcac aacgttcaaa tccgctcccg gcggatttgt cctactcagg agagcgttca
      421 ccgacaaaca acagataaaa cgaaaggccc agtcttccga ctgagccttt cgttttattt
      481 gatgcctggc agttccctac tctcgcgtta acgctagcat ggatgttttc ccagtcacga
      541 cgttgtaaaa cgacggccag tcttaagctc gggccccaaa taatgatttt attttgactg
      601 atagtgacct gttcgttgca acaaattgat gagcaatgct tttttataat gccaactttg
      661 tacaaaaaag ttggcatgaa caacgagctg agccctgtgg ccctgagaca gatgtcttgt
      721 gctgctggta ccacccagac cgcttgcacc gacgacaacg ccctggctta ctacaacacc
      781 accaagggcg gaagattcgt gctggccctg ctgtctgacc tgcaggacct gaagtgggct
      841 cgtttcccca agagcgacgg taccggcacc atctacaccg agctggaacc cccttgcaga
      901 ttcgtgaccg acaccccaaa gggccccaag gtgaagtacc tgtacttcat caagggactg
      961 aacaacctga acagaggaat ggtgctgggt agcctggctg ctaccgtgag gctgcagtaa
     1021 tacccaactt tcttgtacaa agttggcatt ataagaaagc attgcttatc aatttgttgc
     1081 aacgaacagg tcactatcag tcaaaataaa atcattattt gccatccagc tgatatcccc
     1141 tatagtgagt cgtattacat ggtcatagct gtttcctggc agctctggcc cgtgtctcaa
     1201 aatctctgat gttacattgc acaagataaa aatatatcat catgcctcct ctagaccagc
     1261 caggacagaa atgcctcgac ttcgctgcta cccaaggttg ccgggtgacg cacaccgtgg
     1321 aaacggatga aggcacgaac ccagtggaca taagcctgtt cggttcgtaa gctgtaatgc
     1381 aagtagcgta tgcgctcacg caactggtcc agaaccttga ccgaacgcag cggtggtaac
     1441 ggcgcagtgg cggttttcat ggcttgttat gactgttttt ttggggtaca gtctatgcct
     1501 cgggcatcca agcagcaagc gcgttacgcc gtgggtcgat gtttgatgtt atggagcagc
     1561 aacgatgtta cgcagcaggg cagtcgccct aaaacaaagt taaacattat gagggaagcg
     1621 gtgatcgccg aagtatcgac tcaactatca gaggtagttg gcgtcatcga gcgccatctc
     1681 gaaccgacgt tgctggccgt acatttgtac ggctccgcag tggatggcgg cctgaagcca
     1741 cacagtgata ttgatttgct ggttacggtg accgtaaggc ttgatgaaac aacgcggcga
     1801 gctttgatca acgacctttt ggaaacttcg gcttcccctg gagagagcga gattctccgc
     1861 gctgtagaag tcaccattgt tgtgcacgac gacatcattc cgtggcgtta tccagctaag
     1921 cgcgaactgc aatttggaga atggcagcgc aatgacattc ttgcaggtat cttcgagcca
     1981 gccacgatcg acattgatct ggctatcttg ctgacaaaag caagagaaca tagcgttgcc
     2041 ttggtaggtc cagcggcgga ggaactcttt gatccggttc ctgaacagga tctatttgag
     2101 gcgctaaatg aaaccttaac gctatggaac tcgccgcccg actgggctgg cgatgagcga
     2161 aatgtagtgc ttacgttgtc ccgcatttgg tacagcgcag taaccggcaa aatcgcgccg
     2221 aaggatgtcg ctgccgactg ggcaatggag cgcctgccgg cccagtatca gcccgtcata
     2281 cttgaagcta gacaggctta tcttggacaa gaagaagatc gcttggcctc gcgcgcagat
     2341 cagttggaag aatttgtcca ctacgtgaaa ggcgagatca ccaaggtagt cggcaaataa
     2401 ccctcgagcc acccatgacc aaaatccctt aacgtgagtt acgcgtcgtt ccactgagcg
     2461 tcagaccccg tagaaaagat caaaggatct tcttgagatc ctttttttct gcgcgtaatc
     2521 tgctgcttgc aaacaaaaaa accaccgcta ccagcggtgg tttgtttgcc ggatcaagag
     2581 ctaccaactc tttttccgaa ggtaactggc ttcagcagag cgcagatacc aaatactgtt
     2641 cttctagtgt agccgtagtt aggccaccac ttcaagaact ctgtagcacc gcctacatac
     2701 ctcgctctgc taatcctgtt accagtggct gctgccagtg gcgataagtc gtgtcttacc
     2761 gggttggact caagacgata gttaccggat aaggcgcagc ggtcgggctg aacggggggt
     2821 tcgtgcacac agcccagctt ggagcgaacg acctacaccg aactgagata cctacagcgt
     2881 gagctatgag aaagcgccac gcttcccgaa gggagaaagg cggacaggta tccggtaagc
     2941 ggcagggtcg gaacaggaga gcgcacgagg gagcttccag ggggaaacgc ctggtatctt
     3001 tatagtcctg tcgggtttcg ccacctctga cttgagcgtc gatttttgtg atgctcgtca
     3061 ggggggcgga gcctatggaa aaacgccagc aacgcggcct ttttacggtt cctggccttt
     3121 tgctggcctt ttgct
//
