[The description below was written by a language model from this plasmid's Addgene catalogue record and the feature table of its GenBank file.]
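Description:
pDONR223 SARS-CoV-2 NSP9 is a Gateway-compatible entry clone built on the pDONR223 backbone, carrying the coding sequence for non-structural protein 9 (NSP9) of SARS-CoV-2 isolate Wuhan-Hu-1. NSP9 is one of the mature products encoded within the viral ORF1ab polyprotein gene. The 345 bp insert was made synthetically and codon-optimized, so it differs from the native viral sequence by many synonymous changes while encoding the same protein. The plasmid is maintained in E. coli through a high-copy ColE1/pUC-type origin and selected with spectinomycin via the aadA (SmR) aminoglycoside adenylyltransferase gene, which also confers streptomycin resistance. The sequence record is a 3135 bp circle. This is smaller than the 5005 bp listed for the empty backbone, as expected because the donor vector's counter-selection cassette is replaced by the insert during Gateway cloning.

In the feature table the insert itself is not annotated, but it occupies the interval between the attL1 and attL2 sites, which matches the stated insert size. These attL sites are substrates for LR Clonase, allowing the NSP9 ORF to be moved directionally and in frame into any attR-containing destination vector. The entry clone has no promoter positioned to express the insert in the sense direction. A T7 promoter lies just outside attL2 and points back toward the cassette, and rrnB T1 and T2 terminators upstream of attL1 shield the insert from read-through transcription. M13 forward and reverse primer sites flank the att sites for sequence verification. The clone belongs to a collection of SARS-CoV-2 coding regions and serves as a transfer-ready source of NSP9 for building expression constructs. The record does not say whether the ORF ends with a stop codon.
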