Addgene plasmid #141263: pDONR223 SARS-CoV-2 NSP9
Purpose: Gateway-compatible Entry vector, with insert of NSP9 gene's CDS from SARS-CoV-2 isolate Wuhan-Hu-1
Depositing lab: Fritz Roth. Depositing organization: Sinai Health System. Publication: A Comprehensive, Flexible Collection of SARS-CoV-2 Coding Regions. Kim DK, Knapp JJ, Kuang D, Chawla A, Cassonnet P, Lee H, Sheykhkarimli D, Samavarchi-Tehrani P, Abdouni H, Rayhan A, Li R, Pogoutse O, Coyaud E, van der Werf S, Demeret C, Gingras AC, Taipale M, Raught B, Jacob Y, Roth FP. G3 (Bethesda). 2020 Aug 6. pii: g3.120.401554. doi: 10.1534/g3.120.401554. PubMed 32763951.
Backbone
  Vector backbone: pDONR223
  Backbone manufacturer: Rual et al, Genome Res. 14:2128-2135, 2004.
  Backbone size w/o insert (bp): 5005
  Vector type: Gateway-compatible Entry vector
Growth in bacteria
  Bacterial resistance: Spectinomycin, 50 μg/mL
  Growth temperature: 37°C
  Growth strain: DH5alpha
  Copy number: Unknown
Gene/Insert
  Gene/Insert name: NSP9 (alt name: Gene ID 43740578)
  Species: SARS-CoV-2 isolate Wuhan-Hu-1
  Insert size (bp): 345
  Mutation: Many synonymous changes due to codon optimization
  Entrez Gene: ORF1ab (a.k.a. GU280_gp01)
  Cloning method: Gateway Cloning
  Sequencing primers: 5′ M13F; 3′ M13R
Resource information
  A portion of this plasmid was derived from a plasmid made by: Synthesized from GenScript
Terms and licenses: Academic/Nonprofit Terms; Industry Terms
How to cite: pDONR223 SARS-CoV-2 NSP9 was a gift from Fritz Roth (Addgene plasmid # 141263 ; http://n2t.net/addgene:141263 ; RRID:Addgene_141263)
