>Addgene plasmid #141263 | pDONR223 SARS-CoV-2 NSP9 | depositor partial sequence | sequence record 275544 | Insersted CDS with stop codon
ATGAACAACGAGCTGAGCCCTGTGGCCCTGAGACAGATGTCTTGTGCTGCTGGTACCACCCAGACCGCTT
GCACCGACGACAACGCCCTGGCTTACTACAACACCACCAAGGGCGGAAGATTCGTGCTGGCCCTGCTGTC
TGACCTGCAGGACCTGAAGTGGGCTCGTTTCCCCAAGAGCGACGGTACCGGCACCATCTACACCGAGCTG
GAACCCCCTTGCAGATTCGTGACCGACACCCCAAAGGGCCCCAAGGTGAAGTACCTGTACTTCATCAAGG
GACTGAACAACCTGAACAGAGGAATGGTGCTGGGTAGCCTGGCTGCTACCGTGAGGCTGCAGTAA
