>Addgene plasmid #141263 | pDONR223 SARS-CoV-2 NSP9 | addgene partial sequence | sequence record 276474 | M13-F20 5'-TGTAAAACGACGGCCAGT-3'
TGATTTTATTTTGACTGATAGTGACCTGTTCGTTGCAACAAATTGATGAGCAATGCTTTTTTATAATGCC
AACTTTGTACAAAAAAGTTGGCATGAACAACGAGCTGAGCCCTGTGGCCCTGAGACAGATGTCTTGTGCT
GCTGGTACCACCCAGACCGCTTGCACCGACGACAACGCCCTGGCTTACTACAACACCACCAAGGGCGGAA
GATTCGTGCTGGCCCTGCTGTCTGACCTGCAGGACCTGAAGTGGGCTCGTTTCCCCAAGAGCGACGGTAC
CGGCACCATCTACACCGAGCTGGAACCCCCTTGCAGATTCGTGACCGACACCCCAAAGGGCCCCAAGGTG
AAGTACCTGTACTTCATCAAGGGACTGAACAACCTGAACAGAGGAATGGTGCTGGGTAGCCTGGCTGCTA
CCGTGAGGCTGCAGTAATACCCAACTTTCTTGTACAAAGTTGGCATTATAAGAAAGCATTGCTTATCAAT
TTGTTGCAACGAACAGGTCACTATCAGTCAAAATAAAATCATTATTTGCCATCCAGCTGATATCCCCTAT
AGTGAGTCGTATTACATGGTCATAGCTGTTTCCTGGCAGCTCTGGCCCGTGTCTCAAAATCTCTGATGTT
ACATTGCACAAGATAAAAATATATCATCATGCCTCCTCTAGACCAGCCAGGACAGAAATGCCTCGACTTC
GCTGCTACCCAAGGTTGCCGGGTGACGCACACCGTGGAAACGGATGAAGGCACGAACCCAGTGGACATAA
GCCTGTTCGGTTCGTAAGCTGTAATGCAAGTAGCGTATGCGCTCACGCAACTGGTCCAGAACCTTGACCG
AACGCAGCGGTGGTAACGGCGCAGTGGCGGTTTTCATGGCTTGTTATGACTGTTTTTTTGGGGTACAGTC
TATGCCTCGGGCATCCAAGCAGCAAGCGCGTTACGCCGTGGGTCGATGTTTGATGTTATGGAGCAGCAAC
GATGTTACGCAGC
