>Addgene plasmid #141263 | pDONR223 SARS-CoV-2 NSP9 | addgene partial sequence | sequence record 276475 | M13-Rev 5'-CAGGAAACAGCTATGACC-3'
CAGCTGGATGGCAAATAATGATTTTATTTTGACTGATAGTGACCTGTTCGTTGCAACAAATTGATAAGCA
ATGCTTTCTTATAATGCCAACTTTGTACAAGAAAGTTGGGTATTACTGCAGCCTCACGGTAGCAGCCAGG
CTACCCAGCACCATTCCTCTGTTCAGGTTGTTCAGTCCCTTGATGAAGTACAGGTACTTCACCTTGGGGC
CCTTTGGGGTGTCGGTCACGAATCTGCAAGGGGGTTCCAGCTCGGTGTAGATGGTGCCGGTACCGTCGCT
CTTGGGGAAACGAGCCCACTTCAGGTCCTGCAGGTCAGACAGCAGGGCCAGCACGAATCTTCCGCCCTTG
GTGGTGTTGTAGTAAGCCAGGGCGTTGTCGTCGGTGCAAGCGGTCTGGGTGGTACCAGCAGCACAAGACA
TCTGTCTCAGGGCCACAGGGCTCAGCTCGTTGTTCATGCCAACTTTTTTGTACAAAGTTGGCATTNNNAA
AAAGCATTGCTCATCAATTTGTTGCAACGAACAGGTCACTATCAGTCAAAATAAAATCATTATTTGGGGC
CCGAGCTTAAGACTGGCCGTCGTTTTACAACGTCGTGACTGGGAAAACATCCATGCTAGCGTTAACGCGA
GAGTAGGGAACTGCCAGGCATCAAATAAAACGAAAGGCTCAGTCGGAAGACTGGGCCTTTCGTTTTATCT
GTTGTTTGTCNGTGAACGCTCTCCTGAGTAGGACAAATCCGCCGGGAGCGGATTTGAACGTTGTGAAGCA
ACGGCCCGGAGGGTGGCG
